Addgene plasmid #34396: KHBD00266
Depositing lab: Bart Deplancke. Depositing organization: Swiss Federal Institute of Technology (EPFL). Publication: Automated protein-DNA interaction screening of Drosophila regulatory elements. Korneel Hens, Jean-Daniel Feuz, Alina Isakova, Antonina Lagovitina, Andreas Massouras, Julien Bryois, Patrick Callaerts, Susan E. Celniker, Bart Deplancke. Nat Methods. 2011 Oct 30;8(12):1065-70. 10.1038/nmeth.1763 PubMed 22037703.
Backbone
  Vector backbone: pDONR221
  Backbone manufacturer: Invitrogen
  Backbone size w/o insert (bp): 2536
  Vector type: Gateway Donor Vector
Growth in bacteria
  Bacterial resistance: Kanamycin, 50 μg/mL
  Growth temperature: 37°C
  Growth strain: DH5alpha
  Copy number: High Copy
Gene/Insert
  Gene/Insert name: CG11906 (alt names: FBgn0034425; CG11906)
  Species: D. melanogaster (fly)
  Insert size (bp): 1902
  Entrez Gene: CG11906 (a.k.a. Dmel_CG11906, 11906, Dmel\CG11906)
  Cloning method: Gateway Cloning
  Sequencing primers: 5′ M13F; 3′ M13R
Terms and licenses: Academic/Nonprofit Terms; Industry Terms: Not Available to Industry
Depositor comments: Please note that the ORFs in this collection were cloned open-ended (without a stop codon).
How to cite: KHBD00266 was a gift from Bart Deplancke (Addgene plasmid # 34396 ; http://n2t.net/addgene:34396 ; RRID:Addgene_34396)
