[The description below was written by a language model from this plasmid's Addgene catalogue record.]
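Description:
KHBD00266 is a Gateway entry-type clone built in the pDONR221 donor vector backbone (Invitrogen), carrying the open reading frame of the Drosophila melanogaster gene CG11906 (FBgn0034425). The backbone contributes about 2.5 kb and the insert is about 1.9 kb. The plasmid is maintained in E. coli as a high-copy construct under kanamycin selection. The ORF was introduced by Gateway recombination cloning, which in a pDONR221-derived clone normally leaves the insert flanked by attL recombination sites. No feature table is supplied with the record, so the exact site arrangement cannot be confirmed here. M13 forward and reverse primer sites flank the insert and are used for sequence verification.

As a donor/entry vector, the plasmid is not an expression construct. The record lists no promoter, tag or reporter driving CG11906, and the ORF is intended to be shuttled by LR recombination into destination vectors that supply those elements. The depositor notes that ORFs in this collection were cloned open-ended, without a stop codon. This allows in-frame C-terminal fusions after transfer, and it also means that termination must be provided by the destination vector.

The clone belongs to a collection of Drosophila ORFs associated with a study on automated protein–DNA interaction screening of fly regulatory elements. This suggests use as a source clone for making fusion constructs for such interaction assays. The record does not describe the function of the CG11906 protein itself.
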