>Addgene plasmid #34396 | KHBD00266 | depositor partial sequence | sequence record 40963 | KHBD00266 sequence 1902 bps
ATGCAGGATGCCACGGCTCCGGATCCGGAACCCAGCAGCACCAACGGCAATTGCTCCGTTGAACATGACA
ATCGGCAGGATCAGGATGAGAACCACGTAGGCGCCGAGCGGGAAGCGGAGGCCAACGATGCCAACTGCAC
CGTTTGTGGTGCCGCCAAGGCATCGGCGCTTTTGGATCTGCGCTCCAACCATGTAATGCAACGTCGCCTA
AGTCGCGACTGGAAGATTCATGCAGATGTAATCCGATCCACATTGAAGGCCATTTGCGTGGAGTGCGTGT
GCAAGCTGAACATGCACTCGGAGGTCACTCGATCCCTGATGCAGCGCATGCAACGGCTGCAGCGTTCCGG
TGGTGAAACCACCAAGGTGACAACCACCACGACATCGCCCAGCCAGCACAGTCCACCCATTGCTGATGCA
GAGGTGTCGACCACCTTGATTGAGAGTCAGGAGGAGGTGGCCCACAGCGGGCAGAGCGTTCGCTCGCGTT
CTTCCTGCTCCGTGCTGGAAGTATACCTCGCTCAACAACCATATTCTCCATCGGCCAAGGAAACGGAAGA
GAAGCATGCGGAGGGCTGGAAATGGCGAACACGGCTGGAGTGTCACGAATGTGGTCGGGCCTATTTTCGA
CGGGATTACTACGCCCAGCACTTGAGGCGCTGCTCCAAAACGCGCAGGAAGCAGCCACGTCCATCGCGCG
TCAAATGCCGGGTACTAAATGAGGCGAGCTATGATGAAGAGGCGCCATCCAGAGCCATCCGATCATCGCG
CATATACTACTGCCGGCATTGCGACGCAGAGTTTGAGACCTTAATCAGTAAGCGACAGCATGAGCGAATG
AAGCATCAGCAGCGATATCCGTGTGATTTGTGCGAAGCCCAGTTGGACACGAAGTACGAGTGGGAAATGC
ATCACACCATCTGCCAGGCCAAGCAGGAGGCCTTAGCAATTGTGGAGCAGCAGGAAGCTGGCCAAACCGT
TATGACTTCCCGGGTGCCAAGGGCATGCTCGATGCGCTCTCGCTCACGGGCATGCTCCGAAGCCTGGGAT
AGGTACGACATGGATGAGGAGGAAGAGGACGAAGAAGATGAAGAGATAGAAAGCGGTGGGGAGGAACTAG
AAGAGGGCGAGGAGGATGCCATGTACGCGCGACGTATGAACTTTACTGGCGACTGGATTGTTAACCACAG
CCGCAGCAATAGCAACAGCGCTGGTAATCTCTCCCTTTTGTACGGAGACTACGGAATGGTGGAAACGCAC
ATGACCACCGACAAGGAGTATGATCTTTACCTACTGGACCTGCTCAAGACGCAGGTGCGACTGAAATCAT
TCACTTGTTTCACGCCTGACTGTGGCTACCAGACGGACACCCTAGTGGCTCTAATGAAGCACGACTACAT
GGAGCACTGGAAGATGAGCTGGTTTTACTGTCATAAGTGCGGCGATGTGTTCACCAGCAAGGTCTTTTTA
GACTACCATATGCATCTCCAGAACCGCGGCCTCTACATCTGCCATAAGTGCCGCGAAGAGTTTGAGTTGC
AGCACCAGTTAGATCGGCATTTCCAGCTGCACAGGAAAGGGATCAATTACCACTGCAATTTCTGCCGATT
GGAGTTTCTTAGCGAGGCTAAGCTGCTGGCCCATTGCAAAAAGCTGGGGCACAGTCCCAACGACGAGCCC
CTCATCAGCATTGATCGTTCGCTCTCGATTGTCAACTGCCATGTGCCACGGTCATCGGACTATTCTCGAA
TAGTCAAGTCGTACGAAGAACGTGAGTTCTATATTCCGCGAATACCGATGCCCTCCACGCAGCCCATGCA
CTTGCCTCAACATAAACCCTTTCGTTTCGCTATCGGAATATGTGATTTCGAGGAGCGAAATCCGAACTGC
GTTGGATGTCAC
