>Addgene plasmid #34396 | KHBD00266 | addgene partial sequence | sequence record 42119 | M13-Rev 5'-CAGGAAACAGCTATGACC-3'
ACCTGTTCGTTGCAACAAATTGATAAGCAATGCTTTCTTATAATGCCAACTTTGTACAAGAAAGTTGGCA
AGTGACATCCAACGCAGTTCGGATTTCGCTCCTCGAAATCACATATTCCGATAGCGAAACGAAAGGGTTT
ATGTTGAGGCAAGTGCATGGGCTGCGTGGAGGGCATCGGTATTCGCGGAATATAGAACTCACGTTCTTCG
TACGACTTGACTATTCGAGAATAGTCCGATGACCGTGGCACATGGCAGTTGACAATCGAGAGCGAACGAT
CAATGCTGATGAGGGGCTCGTCGTTGGGACTGTGCCCCAGCTTTTTGCAATGGGCCAGCAGCTTAGCCTC
GCTAAGAAACTCCAATCGGCAGAAATTGCAGTGGTAATTGATCCCTTTCCTGTGCAGCTGGAAATGCCGA
TCTAACTGGTGCTGCAACTCAAACTCTTCGCGGCACTTATGGCAGATGTAGAGGCCGCGGTTCTGGAGAT
GCATATGGTAGTCTAAAAAGACCTTGCTGGTGAACACATCGCCGCACTTATGACAGTAAAACCAGCTCAT
CTTCCAGTGCTCCATGTAGTCGTGCTTCATTAGAGCCACTAGGGTGTCCGTCTGGTAGCCACAGTCAGGC
GTGAAACAAGTGAATGATTT
